Addgene plasmid #124126: pQE60-EFG-His
Purpose: Bacterial expression plasmid for PURE system components
Depositing lab: Sebastian Maerkl & Takuya Ueda. Depositing organization: The University of Tokyo. Publication: Cell-free translation reconstituted with purified components. Shimizu Y, Inoue A, Tomari Y, Suzuki T, Yokogawa T, Nishikawa K, Ueda T. Nat Biotechnol. 2001 Aug;19(8):751-5. doi: 10.1038/90802. PubMed 11479568.
Backbone
  Vector backbone: pQE60
  Vector type: Bacterial Expression
Growth in bacteria
  Bacterial resistance: Ampicillin, 100 μg/mL
  Growth temperature: 37°C
  Growth strain: NEB Stable ; JM109
  Copy number: High Copy
Gene/Insert
  Gene/Insert name: Elongation factor G (alt names: fusA; EF-G)
  Species: Escherichia coli
  Entrez Gene: fusA (a.k.a. b3340, ECK3327, far, fus)
  Tag / fusion protein: 6x-His (C terminal on insert)
  Cloning method: Restriction Enzyme; 5′ cloning site Unknown (unknown if destroyed)
Terms and licenses: Academic/Nonprofit Terms; Industry Terms: Not Available to Industry
Depositor comments: It is recommended to screen DNA preps from multiple colonies by Sanger sequencing, as this plasmid may be prone to deletions in the promoter region.
How to cite: pQE60-EFG-His was a gift from Sebastian Maerkl & Takuya Ueda (Addgene plasmid # 124126 ; http://n2t.net/addgene:124126 ; RRID:Addgene_124126)
