[The description below was written by a language model from this plasmid's Addgene catalogue record and pLannotate feature annotations shown in this document.]
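Description:
pQE60-EFG-His is a bacterial expression plasmid built on the pQE60 backbone for producing Escherichia coli elongation factor G (EF-G, encoded by fusA) as one of the purified protein components of the PURE reconstituted cell-free translation system. The sequenced record is 5,526 nt. The plasmid replicates from a high-copy ColE1/pMB1-type origin and is selected with ampicillin through a β-lactamase gene driven by its own promoter. The annotation also picks up backbone remnants: a bom (basis of mobility) region, a short rop fragment, and a fragmentary cat promoter and chloramphenicol acetyltransferase coding region followed by the rrnB T1 terminator. The cat sequences are annotated only as fragments, and chloramphenicol is not listed as a selection marker.

The expression cassette uses the bacteriophage T5 promoter, which is recognised by the host E. coli RNA polymerase. This promoter carries an embedded lac operator and is followed by a second lac operator, so transcription is repressed by LacI and can be induced with IPTG. No lacI gene is annotated on the plasmid, so the repressor would have to come from the host or another plasmid. The full-length fusA open reading frame lies downstream and is followed closely by a C-terminal 6xHis tag, with the phage lambda t0 terminator ending the transcript. EF-G catalyses the GTP-dependent translocation step of elongation, moving the tRNAs and mRNA through the ribosome. The His tag allows it to be recovered by metal-affinity purification for assembly into defined in vitro translation reactions. The cloning sites used are not recorded. The depositor notes that the plasmid may be prone to deletions in the promoter region, so sequence verification of multiple isolates is advised.
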