Features (pLannotate 1.2.2; 13 found; start..end, strand, type, name):
    257..1117    -  CDS            AmpR: β-lactamase; bla; confers resistance to ampicillin, carbenicillin, and related antibiotics
   1118..1222    -  promoter       AmpR promoter: bla
   1332..1376    +  promoter       T5 promoter: bacteriophage T5 promoter for E. coli RNA polymerase, with embedded lac operator
   1384..1400    +  protein_bind   lac operator: The lac repressor binds to the lac operator to inhibit transcription in E. coli. This inhibition can be relieved by adding lactose or isopropyl-β-D-thiogalactopyranoside (IPTG). lac repressor encoded by lacI
   1433..3544    +  CDS            fusA (sequence withheld): EFG_ECOLI - Also known as far, fus. Experimental evidence at protein level: Swiss-Prot protein existence level 1. Catalyzes the GTP-dependent ribosomal translocation step during translation elongation. During this step, the ribosome changes from the pre-translocational (PRE) to the post-translocational (POST) state as the newly formed A-site-bound peptidyl-tRNA and P-site-bound deacylated tRNA move to the P and E sites, respectively. Catalyzes the coordinated movement of the two tRNA molecules, the mRNA and conformational changes in the ribosome. From Escherichia coli (strain K12).
   3551..3568    +  CDS            7xHis (fragment): 6xHis affinity tag
   3591..3685    +  terminator     lambda t0 terminator: transcription terminator from phage lambda
   3700..3728    +  promoter       cat promoter (fragment): promoter of the E. coli cat gene encoding chloramphenicol acetyltransferase
   3729..4392    +  CDS            CmR (fragment): chloramphenicol acetyltransferase; cat; confers resistance to chloramphenicol
   4457..4543    +  terminator     rrnB T1 terminator: Escherichia coli rrnB; transcription terminator T1 from the E. coli rrnB gene
   4555..4596    +  CDS            rop (fragment): Rop protein, which maintains plasmids at low copy number; rop
   4698..4838    +  misc_feature   bom: basis of mobility region from pBR322
   5024..86      -  rep_origin     ori (across the origin): high-copy-number ColE1/pMB1/pBR322/pUC origin of replication
>Addgene plasmid #124126 | pQE60-EFG-His | addgene full sequence | sequence record 240846 | Addgene NGS Result
CTTGATCCGGCAAACAAACCACCGCTGGTAGCGGTGGTTTTTTTGTTTGCAAGCAGCAGATTACGCGCAG
AAAAAAAGGATCTCAAGAAGATCCTTTGATCTTTTCTACGGGGTCTGACGCTCAGTGGAACGAAAACTCA
CGTTAAGGGATTTTGGTCATGAGATTATCAAAAAGGATCTTCACCTAGATCCTTTTAAATTAAAAATGAA
GTTTTAAATCAATCTAAAGTATATATGAGTAAACTTGGTCTGACAGTTACCAATGCTTAATCAGTGAGGC
ACCTATCTCAGCGATCTGTCTATTTCGTTCATCCATAGTTGCCTGACTCCCCGTCGTGTAGATAACTACG
ATACGGGAGGGCTTACCATCTGGCCCCAGTGCTGCAATGATACCGCGAGACCCACGCTCACCGGCTCCAG
ATTTATCAGCAATAAACCAGCCAGCCGGAAGGGCCGAGCGCAGAAGTGGTCCTGCAACTTTATCCGCCTC
CATCCAGTCTATTAATTGTTGCCGGGAAGCTAGAGTAAGTAGTTCGCCAGTTAATAGTTTGCGCAACGTT
GTTGCCATTGCTACAGGCATCGTGGTGTCACGCTCGTCGTTTGGTATGGCTTCATTCAGCTCCGGTTCCC
AACGATCAAGGCGAGTTACATGATCCCCCATGTTGTGCAAAAAAGCGGTTAGCTCCTTCGGTCCTCCGAT
CGTTGTCAGAAGTAAGTTGGCCGCAGTGTTATCACTCATGGTTATGGCAGCACTGCATAATTCTCTTACT
GTCATGCCATCCGTAAGATGCTTTTCTGTGACTGGTGAGTACTCAACCAAGTCATTCTGAGAATAGTGTA
TGCGGCGACCGAGTTGCTCTTGCCCGGCGTCAATACGGGATAATACCGCGCCACATAGCAGAACTTTAAA
AGTGCTCATCATTGGAAAACGTTCTTCGGGGCGAAAACTCTCAAGGATCTTACCGCTGTTGAGATCCAGT
TCGATGTAACCCACTCGTGCACCCAACTGATCTTCAGCATCTTTTACTTTCACCAGCGTTTCTGGGTGAG
CAAAAACAGGAAGGCAAAATGCCGCAAAAAAGGGAATAAGGGCGACACGGAAATGTTGAATACTCATACT
CTTCCTTTTTCAATATTATTGAAGCATTTATCAGGGTTATTGTCTCATGAGCGGATACATATTTGAATGT
ATTTAGAAAAATAAACAAATAGGGGTTCCGCGCACATTTCCCCGAAAAGTGCCACCTGACGTCTAAGAAA
CCATTATTATCATGACATTAACCTATAAAAATAGGCGTATCACGAGGCCCTTTCGTCTTCACCTCGAGAA
ATCATAAAAAATTTATTTGCTTTGTGAGCGGATAACAATTATAATAGATTCAATTGTGAGCGGATAACAA
TTTCACACAGAATTGGATAAACGAGGAAACAA
[2112 nt withheld, positions 1433-3544]
AGATCTCATCACCATCACCATCACTAAGCTTAATTAGCTGAGCTTGGACTCCTGTTGATAGATCCAGTAA
TGACCTCAGAACTCCATCTGGATTTGTTCAGAACGCTCGGTTGCCGCCGGGCGTTTTTTATTGGTGAGAA
TCCAAGCTAGCTTGGCGAGATTTTCAGGAGCTAAGGAAGCTAAAATGGAGAAAAAAATCACTGGATATAC
CACCGTTGATATATCCCAATGGCATCGTAAAGAACATTTTGAGGCATTTCAGTCAGTTGCTCAATGTACC
TATAACCAGACCGTTCAGCTGGATATTACGGCCTTTTTAAAGACCGTAAAGAAAAATAAGCACAAGTTTT
ATCCGGCCTTTATTCACATTCTTGCCCGCCTGATGAATGCTCATCCGGAATTTCGTATGGCAATGAAAGA
CGGTGAGCTGGTGATATGGGATAGTGTTCACCCTTGTTACACCGTTTTCCATGAGCAAACTGAAACGTTT
TCATCGCTCTGGAGTGAATACCACGACGATTTCCGGCAGTTTCTACACATATATTCGCAAGATGTGGCGT
GTTACGGTGAAAACCTGGCCTATTTCCCTAAAGGGTTTATTGAGAATATGTTTTTCGTCTCAGCCAATCC
CTGGGTGAGTTTCACCAGTTTTGATTTAAACGTGGCCAATATGGACAACTTCTTCGCCCCCGTTTTCACC
ATGCATGGGCAAATATTATACGCAAGGCGACAAGGTGCTGATGCCGCTGGCGATTCAGGTTCATCATGCC
GTTTGTGATGGCTTCCATGTCGGCAGAATGCTTAATGAATTACAACAGTACTGCGATGAGTGGCAGGGCG
GGGCGTAATTTTTTTAAGGCAGTTATTGGTGCCCTTAAACGCCTGGGGTAATGACTCTCTAGCTTGAGGC
ATCAAATAAAACGAAAGGCTCAGTCGAAAGACTGGGCCTTTCGTTTTATCTGTTGTTTGTCGGTGAACGC
TCTCCTGAGTAGGACAAATCCGCCCTCTAGAGCTGCCTCGCGCGTTTCGGTGATGACGGTGAAAACCTCT
GACACATGCAGCTCCCGGAGACGGTCACAGCTTGTCTGTAAGCGGATGCCGGGAGCAGACAAGCCCGTCA
GGGCGCGTCAGCGGGTGTTGGCGGGTGTCGGGGCGCAGCCATGACCCAGTCACGTAGCGATAGCGGAGTG
TATACTGGCTTAACTATGCGGCATCAGAGCAGATTGTACTGAGAGTGCACCATATGCGGTGTGAAATACC
GCACAGATGCGTAAGGAGAAAATACCGCATCAGGCGCTCTTCCGCTTCCTCGCTCACTGACTCGCTGCGC
TCGGTCGTTCGGCTGCGGCGAGCGGTATCAGCTCACTCAAAGGCGGTAATACGGTTATCCACAGAATCAG
GGGATAACGCAGGAAAGAACATGTGAGCAAAAGGCCAGCAAAAGGCCAGGAACCGTAAAAAGGCCGCGTT
GCTGGCGTTTTTCCATAGGCTCCGCCCCCCTGACGAGCATCACAAAAATCGACGCTCAAGTCAGAGGTGG
CGAAACCCGACAGGACTATAAAGATACCAGGCGTTTCCCCCTGGAAGCTCCCTCGTGCGCTCTCCTGTTC
CGACCCTGCCGCTTACCGGATACCTGTCCGCCTTTCTCCCTTCGGGAAGCGTGGCGCTTTCTCATAGCTC
ACGCTGTAGGTATCTCAGTTCGGTGTAGGTCGTTCGCTCCAAGCTGGGCTGTGTGCACGAACCCCCCGTT
CAGCCCGACCGCTGCGCCTTATCCGGTAACTATCGTCTTGAGTCCAACCCGGTAAGACACGACTTATCGC
CACTGGCAGCAGCCACTGGTAACAGGATTAGCAGAGCGAGGTATGTAGGCGGTGCTACAGAGTTCTTGAA
GTGGTGGCCTAACTACGGCTACACTAGAAGGACAGTATTTGGTATCTGCGCTCTGCTGAAGCCAGTTACC
TTCGGAAAAAGAGTTGGTAGCT
