>Addgene plasmid #124126 | pQE60-EFG-His | depositor partial sequence | sequence record 236248 | Sequencing result for the insert
NNNATTTATTTGCTTTGTGAGCGGATAACAATTATAATAGATTCAATTGTGAGCGGATAACAATTTCACA
CAGAATTGGATAAACGAGGAAACAA
[1040 nt withheld, positions 96-1135]
WACCGTACTGAACTCCGTGAAAGCTGCACGTNARCGTTTCGGTCGTATCGTTCAGATGCMCGCTAACAAA
C
