>Addgene plasmid #124126 | pQE60-EFG-His | depositor partial sequence | sequence record 236249 | Sequencing result for the insert
NTAAAAAACGCCCGGCGGCAACCGAGCGTTCTGAACAAATCCAGATGGAGTTCTGAGGTCATTACTGGAT
CTATCAACAGGAGTCCAAGCTCAGCTAATTAAGCTTAGTGATGGTGATGGTGATGAGATCT
[1040 nt withheld, positions 132-1171]
